>Addgene plasmid #87312 | pUC19-P70a-Top-T | addgene full sequence | sequence record 201363 | Addgene NGS Result
CGCCCAATACGCAAACCGCCTCTCCCCGCGCGTTGGCCGATTCATTAATGCAGCTGGCACGACAGGTTTC
CCGACTGGAAAGCGGGCAGTGAGCGCAACGCAATTAATGTGAGTTAGCTCACTCATTAGGCACCCCAGGC
TTTACACTTTATGCTTCCGGCTCGTATGTTGTGTGGAATTGTGAGCGGATAACAATTTCACACAGGAAAC
AGCTATGACCATGATTACGCCAAGCTTGCATGCCTGCAGGTCGACTCTAGACGATCCCGCGAAATTGAGC
TAACACCGTGCGTGTTGACAATTTTACCTCTGGCGGTGATAATGGTTGCAGGATGATGGAGACGGTCGGG
TCCAGGATCATTCATGGCAAGAGACGGTCGGGTCCAGATGATGCGGATTAGCATAACCCCTTGGGGCCTC
TAAACGGGTCTTGAGGGGTTTTTTGCCCGGGTACCGAGCTCGAATTCACTGGCCGTCGTTTTACAACGTC
GTGACTGGGAAAACCCTGGCGTTACCCAACTTAATCGCCTTGCAGCACATCCCCCTTTCGCCAGCTGGCG
TAATAGCGAAGAGGCCCGCACCGATCGCCCTTCCCAACAGTTGCGCAGCCTGAATGGCGAATGGCGCCTG
ATGCGGTATTTTCTCCTTACGCATCTGTGCGGTATTTCACACCGCATATGGTGCACTCTCAGTACAATCT
GCTCTGATGCCGCATAGTTAAGCCAGCCCCGACACCCGCCAACACCCGCTGACGCGCCCTGACGGGCTTG
TCTGCTCCCGGCATCCGCTTACAGACAAGCTGTGACCGTCTCCGGGAGCTGCATGTGTCAGAGGTTTTCA
CCGTCATCACCGAAACGCGCGAGACGAAAGGGCCTCGTGATACGCCTATTTTTATAGGTTAATGTCATGA
TAATAATGGTTTCTTAGACGTCAGGTGGCACTTTTCGGGGAAATGTGCGCGGAACCCCTATTTGTTTATT
TTTCTAAATACATTCAAATATGTATCCGCTCATGAGACAATAACCCTGATAAATGCTTCAATAATATTGA
AAAAGGAAGAGTATGAGTATTCAACATTTCCGTGTCGCCCTTATTCCCTTTTTTGCGGCATTTTGCCTTC
CTGTTTTTGCTCACCCAGAAACGCTGGTGAAAGTAAAAGATGCTGAAGATCAGTTGGGTGCACGAGTGGG
TTACATCGAACTGGATCTCAACAGCGGTAAGATCCTTGAGAGTTTTCGCCCCGAAGAACGTTTTCCAATG
ATGAGCACTTTTAAAGTTCTGCTATGTGGCGCGGTATTATCCCGTATTGACGCCGGGCAAGAGCAACTCG
GTCGCCGCATACACTATTCTCAGAATGACTTGGTTGAGTACTCACCAGTCACAGAAAAGCATCTTACGGA
TGGCATGACAGTAAGAGAATTATGCAGTGCTGCCATAACCATGAGTGATAACACTGCGGCCAACTTACTT
CTGACAACGATCGGAGGACCGAAGGAGCTAACCGCTTTTTTGCACAACATGGGGGATCATGTAACTCGCC
TTGATCGTTGGGAACCGGAGCTGAATGAAGCCATACCAAACGACGAGCGTGACACCACGATGCCTGTAGC
AATGGCAACAACGTTGCGCAAACTATTAACTGGCGAACTACTTACTCTAGCTTCCCGGCAACAATTAATA
GACTGGATGGAGGCGGATAAAGTTGCAGGACCACTTCTGCGCTCGGCCCTTCCGGCTGGCTGGTTTATTG
CTGATAAATCTGGAGCCGGTGAGCGTGGGTCTCGCGGTATCATTGCAGCACTGGGGCCAGATGGTAAGCC
CTCCCGTATCGTAGTTATCTACACGACGGGGAGTCAGGCAACTATGGATGAACGAAATAGACAGATCGCT
GAGATAGGTGCCTCACTGATTAAGCATTGGTAACTGTCAGACCAAGTTTACTCATATATACTTTAGATTG
ATTTAAAACTTCATTTTTAATTTAAAAGGATCTAGGTGAAGATCCTTTTTGATAATCTCATGACCAAAAT
CCCTTAACGTGAGTTTTCGTTCCACTGAGCGTCAGACCCCGTAGAAAAGATCAAAGGATCTTCTTGAGAT
CCTTTTTTTCTGCGCGTAATCTGCTGCTTGCAAACAAAAAAACCACCGCTACCAGCGGTGGTTTGTTTGC
CGGATCAAGAGCTACCAACTCTTTTTCCGAAGGTAACTGGCTTCAGCAGAGCGCAGATACCAAATACTGT
TCTTCTAGTGTAGCCGTAGTTAGGCCACCACTTCAAGAACTCTGTAGCACCGCCTACATACCTCGCTCTG
CTAATCCTGTTACCAGTGGCTGCTGCCAGTGGCGATAAGTCGTGTCTTACCGGGTTGGACTCAAGACGAT
AGTTACCGGATAAGGCGCAGCGGTCGGGCTGAACGGGGGGTTCGTGCACACAGCCCAGCTTGGAGCGAAC
GACCTACACCGAACTGAGATACCTACAGCGTGAGCTATGAGAAAGCGCCACGCTTCCCGAAGGGAGAAAG
GCGGACAGGTATCCGGTAAGCGGCAGGGTCGGAACAGGAGAGCGCACGAGGGAGCTTCCAGGGGGAAACG
CCTGGTATCTTTATAGTCCTGTCGGGTTTCGCCACCTCTGACTTGAGCGTCGATTTTTGTGATGCTCGTC
AGGGGGGCGGAGCCTATGGAAAAACGCCAGCAACGCGGCCTTTTTACGGTTCCTGGCCTTTTGCTGGCCT
TTTGCTCACATGTTCTTTCCTGCGTTATCCCCTGATTCTGTGGATAACCGTATTACCGCCTTTGAGTGAG
CTGATACCGCTCGCCGCAGCCGAACGACCGAGCGCAGCGAGTCAGTGAGCGAGGAAGCGGAAGAG
Features (pLannotate 1.2.2; 13 found; start..end, strand, type, name):
    105..126     +  protein_bind   CAP binding site: CAP binding activates transcription in the presence of cAMP. E. coli catabolite activator protein
    141..171     +  promoter       lac promoter: promoter for the E. coli lac operon
    179..195     +  protein_bind   lac operator: The lac repressor binds to the lac operator to inhibit transcription in E. coli. This inhibition can be relieved by adding lactose or isopropyl-β-D-thiogalactopyranoside (IPTG). lac repressor encoded by lacI
    232..268     -  misc_feature   MCS (fragment): pUC18/19 multiple cloning site
    399..445     +  terminator     T7 terminator: transcription terminator for bacteriophage T7 RNA polymerase
    446..467     -  misc_feature   MCS (fragment): pUC18/19 multiple cloning site
    464..621     +  CDS            lacZα (fragment): LacZα fragment of β-galactosidase; lacZ fragment
    627..726     -  misc_feature   bom (fragment): basis of mobility region from pBR322
    828..863     -  CDS            rop (fragment): Rop protein, which maintains plasmids at low copy number; rop
    958..1062    +  promoter       AmpR promoter: bla
   1063..1923    +  CDS            AmpR: β-lactamase; bla; confers resistance to ampicillin, carbenicillin, and related antibiotics
   2094..2682    +  rep_origin     ori: high-copy-number ColE1/pMB1/pBR322/pUC origin of replication
   2865..92      +  CDS            lacI (fragment) (across the origin): lac repressor; lacI; The lac repressor binds to the lac operator to inhibit transcription in E. coli. This inhibition can be relieved by adding lactose or isopropyl-β-D-thiogalactopyranoside (IPTG).
