[The description below was written by a language model from this plasmid's Addgene catalogue record and pLannotate feature annotations shown in this document.]
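Description:
pUC19-P70a-Top-T is a small (2,865 bp) bacterial expression plasmid built on the pUC19 cloning vector for synthetic biology work in E. coli. It replicates from the high-copy ColE1/pMB1-type pUC origin and is selected with ampicillin through the β-lactamase (AmpR) gene and its native promoter. The feature table also picks up the usual pUC19 remnants: the CAP binding site, lac promoter and lac operator upstream of the cloning region, a lacZα fragment downstream of it, and short fragments of lacI, bom and rop that are vestigial backbone sequence rather than functional elements.

The payload is a 184 bp synthetic insert placed between the XbaI and XmaI sites of the polylinker, which splits the annotated multiple cloning site into two fragments and interrupts lacZα. It encodes the "Top" transcript of the Split-Broccoli system, driven by P70a, a promoter recognised by the E. coli sigma 70 RNA polymerase holoenzyme. The automated annotation does not label the promoter or the aptamer sequence, but these fall in the unannotated stretch between the first polylinker fragment and the T7 terminator, which lies at the 3′ end of the insert and presumably accounts for the "T" in the name.

Split-Broccoli divides the fluorogenic Broccoli RNA aptamer into two separate strands, so that fluorescence in the presence of its dye ligand is expected only when the two RNAs assemble. This plasmid supplies one half, and it would be paired with a construct expressing the complementary strand to visualise RNA–RNA assembly in vivo. No protein product is encoded by the insert.
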