Addgene plasmid #87312: pUC19-P70a-Top-T
Purpose: Expresses the "Top" transcript of the Split-Broccoli system under the control of the E. coli sigma 70 promoter.
Depositing lab: Donald Burke. Depositing organization: University of Missouri at Columbia. Publication: A Fluorescent Split Aptamer for Visualizing RNA-RNA Assembly In Vivo. Alam KK, Tawiah KD, Lichte MF, Porciani D, Burke DH. ACS Synth Biol. 2017 May 26. doi: 10.1021/acssynbio.7b00059. PubMed 28548488.
Backbone
  Vector backbone: pUC19
  Backbone size w/o insert (bp): 2686
  Total vector size (bp): 2865
  Vector type: Bacterial Expression, Synthetic Biology
Growth in bacteria
  Bacterial resistance: Ampicillin, 100 μg/mL
  Growth temperature: 37°C
  Growth strain: DH5alpha
  Copy number: High Copy
Gene/Insert
  Gene/Insert name: Split-Broccoli system "Top" transcript
  Species: Synthetic
  Insert size (bp): 184
  Promoter: P70a
  Cloning method: Restriction Enzyme; 5′ cloning site XbaI (not destroyed); 3′ cloning site XmaI (not destroyed)
  Sequencing primers: 5′ GCTATGACCATGATTACGCCAAG
Terms and licenses: Academic/Nonprofit Terms; Industry Terms: Not Available to Industry
How to cite: pUC19-P70a-Top-T was a gift from Donald Burke (Addgene plasmid # 87312 ; http://n2t.net/addgene:87312 ; RRID:Addgene_87312)
